Addgene plasmid #41694: pSKDuet20
Depositing lab: Hideo Iwai. Depositing organization: University of Helsinki, Institute of Biotechnology. Publication: Evaluation and comparison of protein splicing by exogenous inteins with foreign exteins in Escherichia coli. Ellila S, Jurvansuu JM, Iwai H. FEBS Lett. 2011 Oct 10. 10.1016/j.febslet.2011.10.005 PubMed 22001202.
Backbone
  Vector backbone: pRSFDuet-1
  Backbone manufacturer: novagen
  Total vector size (bp): 4989
  Modifications to backbone: removed the second MCS of pRSFDuet-1
  Vector type: Bacterial Expression
Growth in bacteria
  Bacterial resistance: Kanamycin, 50 μg/mL
  Growth temperature: 37°C
  Growth strain: DH5alpha
  Copy number: High Copy
Gene/Insert
  Gene/Insert name: MjaTFIIB intein
  Species: Methanococcus jannaschii
  Insert size (bp): 1423
  Promoter: T7
  Tag / fusion protein: His-tag (N terminal on insert); GB1 (N terminal on insert); GB1 (C terminal on insert)
  Cloning method: Restriction Enzyme; 5′ cloning site BamHI (not destroyed); 3′ cloning site KpnI (not destroyed)
  Sequencing primers: 5′ T7; 3′ T7term
Terms and licenses: Academic/Nonprofit Terms; Industry Terms: Not Available to Industry
How to cite: pSKDuet20 was a gift from Hideo Iwai (Addgene plasmid # 41694 ; http://n2t.net/addgene:41694 ; RRID:Addgene_41694)
