[The description below was written by a language model from this plasmid's Addgene catalogue record and pLannotate feature annotations shown in this document.]
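Description:
pSKDuet20 is a 4,989 bp bacterial expression plasmid built on Novagen's pRSFDuet-1, from which the second multiple cloning site has been removed so that a single T7-driven cassette remains. It replicates from the RSF1030 origin, which is compatible with other common origins and so allows co-maintenance with other plasmids in the same E. coli cell. Selection is by kanamycin through an aph(3')-Ia gene. The backbone also carries lacI under its own promoter. The repressor acts on the lac operator placed immediately downstream of the T7 promoter, making expression IPTG-inducible in hosts that supply T7 RNA polymerase.

The payload is the intein from the transcription factor TFIIB gene (tfb) of Methanococcus (Methanocaldococcus) jannaschii, cloned between retained BamHI and KpnI sites. The open reading frame follows a T7 gene 10 ribosome binding site and begins with an N-terminal His-tag and a thrombin cleavage site. Next comes a GB1 domain (the B1 domain of streptococcal protein G), then the intein segment, then a second GB1 domain, and transcription ends at the T7 terminator. The two GB1 domains act as foreign N- and C-terminal exteins. Successful protein splicing would excise the intein and ligate the GB1 units, while the His-tag allows purification of precursor and tagged products.

The short S-Tag, SET1, TcR and extra AmpR-promoter hits in the annotation are only fragments, probably backbone remnants or chance matches rather than functional elements. Consistent with the associated publication, the construct serves to evaluate and compare the splicing efficiency of exogenous inteins in a non-native extein context in E. coli.
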