Features (pLannotate 1.2.2; 20 found; start..end, strand, type, name):
      1..19      +  promoter       T7 promoter: promoter for bacteriophage T7 RNA polymerase
     20..44      +  protein_bind   lac operator: The lac repressor binds to the lac operator to inhibit transcription in E. coli. This inhibition can be relieved by adding lactose or isopropyl-β-D-thiogalactopyranoside (IPTG). lac repressor encoded by lacI
     59..81      +  RBS            RBS: efficient ribosome binding site from bacteriophage T7 gene 10 (Olins and Rangwala, 1989)
    100..116     +  CDS            capTEV™ (fragment): composite tag for in vivo biotinylation, TEV protease cleavage, and 6xHis tagging
    127..144     +  CDS            thrombin site: thrombin recognition and cleavage site
    154..311     +  CDS            GB1 (fragment): B1 domain of Streptococcal protein G effective as a solubilizing fusion partner (Cheng and Patel, 2004)
    319..1338    +  CDS            tfb (fragment): TF2B_METJA - Experimental evidence at protein level: Swiss-Prot protein existence level 1. Stabilizes TBP binding to an archaeal box-A promoter. Also responsible for recruiting RNA polymerase II to the pre-initiation complex (DNA-TBP-TFIIB). From Methanocaldococcus jannaschii (strain ATCC 43067 / DSM 2661 / JAL-1 / JCM 10045 / NBRC 100440) (Methanococcus jannaschii).
   1348..1505    +  CDS            GB1 (fragment): B1 domain of Streptococcal protein G effective as a solubilizing fusion partner (Cheng and Patel, 2004)
   1543..1584    +  CDS            S-Tag (fragment): affinity and epitope tag derived from pancreatic ribonuclease A
   1614..1631    +  CDS            SET1 (fragment): solubility-enhancement tag derived from T7 phage gene 10B
   1639..1686    +  terminator     T7 terminator: transcription terminator for bacteriophage T7 RNA polymerase
   1850..1907    +  promoter       AmpR promoter (fragment): bla
   1916..2731    -  CDS            KanR: aminoglycoside phosphotransferase; aph(3')-Ia; confers resistance to kanamycin in bacteria or G418 (Geneticin®) in eukaryotes
   2732..2823    -  promoter       AmpR promoter: bla
   2839..3588    -  rep_origin     RSF ori: Plasmids containing the RSF 1030 origin of replication can be propagated in E. coli cells that contain additional plasmids with compatible origins.
   3671..3735    -  CDS            TcR (fragment): tetracycline efflux protein; tet; confers resistance to tetracycline
   3750..3771    -  protein_bind   CAP binding site: CAP binding activates transcription in the presence of cAMP. E. coli catabolite activator protein
   3784..4866    -  CDS            lacI: lac repressor; lacI; The lac repressor binds to the lac operator to inhibit transcription in E. coli. This inhibition can be relieved by adding lactose or isopropyl-β-D-thiogalactopyranoside (IPTG).
   4867..4944    -  promoter       lacI promoter: lacI
   4952..4987    -  CDS            TcR (fragment): tetracycline efflux protein; tet; confers resistance to tetracycline
>Addgene plasmid #41694 | pSKDuet20 | depositor full sequence | sequence record 55941 | pSKDuet20 sequence 4989 bps
TAATACGACTCACTATAGGGGAATTGTGAGCGGATAACAATTCCCCTGTAGAAATAATTTTGTTTAACTT
TAATAAGGAGATATACCATGGGCAGCAGCCATCATCATCATCATCACAGCAGCGGCCTGGTGCCGCGCGG
CAGCCTAGGACAGTACAAACTTATCCTGAACGGTAAAACCCTGAAAGGTGAAACCACCACCGAAGCTGTT
GACGCTGCTACCGCGGAAAAAGTTTTCAAACAGTACGCTAACGACAACGGTGTTGACGGTGAATGGACCT
ACGACGACGCTACCAAAACCTACACCGTAACGGAAGGATCCTATAGTGTTGATTACAACGAACCAATAAT
CATTAAAGAGAATGGAGAAATAAAAGTTGTTAAAATTGGAGAACTTATAGATAAAATTATTGAAAACTCA
GAGAATATTAGAAGAGAGGGCATCTTAGAGATAGCAAAATGTAAAGGTATTGAAGTTATTGCCTTTAACA
GCAATTACAAATTTAAATTCATGCCTGTTTCGGAGGTTTCAAGGCATCCAGTTAGTGAGATGTTTGAAAT
AGTTGTTGAAGGGAATAAAAAGGTTAGAGTTACCAGAAGCCATAGTGTCTTTACCATAAGAGATAATGAG
GTAGTTCCAATAAGAGTTGATGAGCTAAAAGTTGGAGATATATTAGTTTTAGCAAAAGAATTGCCGAATA
TTGAAGAAGATATTGAAATAGATAAAAAATTTAGTAAAATATTGGGTTACATAATTGCGGAAGGTTATTA
TGATGACAAAAAAATTGTATTATCTTATGATTACAATGAAAAAGAGTTTATAAATGAAACAATTGATTAT
TTCAAATCTTTGAATTCGGATATAACCATCTATAGTAAAGATTTAAATATTCAAATTGAAGTAAAGAATA
AAAAAATTATCAATTTACTAAAAAAATTGAGAGTTAAGAATAAAAGAATTCCCTCTATAATCTTTAAATC
TCCTTATGAAATAAAAAAATCATTCATAGATGGGATATTTAATGGTAAAGATGCAAAAGTATTTGTCTCA
AAGGAGTTGGCTGAAGATGTTATATTCTTACTTTTACAAATAAAAGAAAACGCCACCATTAATAAAAAGA
GTATAAATGATATTGAAGTTTATGAGGTAAGGAGAATAACAAATATATATACCAATAGAAAACTCGAAAA
ACTTATAAACTCTGATTTCATATTCTTAAAAATTAAAGAGATTAATAAGGTAGAGCCAACCAGTGGATAT
GCCTATGATTTAACTGTTCCAAATGCAGAAAACTTCGTTGCTGGATTTGGAGGATTTGTATTACACAACA
CCATCCACGGTACCCAGTACAAACTTATCCTGAACGGTAAAACCCTGAAAGGTGAAACCACCACCGAAGC
TGTTGACGCTGCTACCGCGGAAAAAGTTTTCAAACAGTACGCTAACGACAACGGTGTTGACGGTGAATGG
ACCTACGACGACGCTACCAAAACCTACACCGTAACGGAATAAGCTTGGCTGTTTTGGCGGCTCGAGTCTG
GTAAAGAAACCGCTGCTGCGAAATTTGAACGCCAGCACATGGACTCGTCTACTAGCGCAGCTTAATTAAC
CTAGGCTGCTGCCACCGCTGAGCAATAACTAGCATAACCCCTTGGGGCCTCTAAACGGGTCTTGAGGGGT
TTTTTGCTGAAACCTCAGGCATTTGAGAAGCACACGGTCACACTGCTTCCGGTAGTCAATAAACCGGTAA
ACCAGCAATAGACATAAGCGGCTATTTAACGACCCTGCCCTGAACCGACGACAAGCTGACGACCGGGTCT
CCGCAAGTGGCACTTTTCGGGGAAATGTGCGCGGAACCCCTATTTGTTTATTTTTCTAAATACATTCAAA
TATGTATCCGCTCATGAATTAATTCTTAGAAAAACTCATCGAGCATCAAATGAAACTGCAATTTATTCAT
ATCAGGATTATCAATACCATATTTTTGAAAAAGCCGTTTCTGTAATGAAGGAGAAAACTCACCGAGGCAG
TTCCATAGGATGGCAAGATCCTGGTATCGGTCTGCGATTCCGACTCGTCCAACATCAATACAACCTATTA
ATTTCCCCTCGTCAAAAATAAGGTTATCAAGTGAGAAATCACCATGAGTGACGACTGAATCCGGTGAGAA
TGGCAAAAGTTTATGCATTTCTTTCCAGACTTGTTCAACAGGCCAGCCATTACGCTCGTCATCAAAATCA
CTCGCATCAACCAAACCGTTATTCATTCGTGATTGCGCCTGAGCGAGACGAAATACGCGGTCGCTGTTAA
AAGGACAATTACAAACAGGAATCGAATGCAACCGGCGCAGGAACACTGCCAGCGCATCAACAATATTTTC
ACCTGAATCAGGATATTCTTCTAATACCTGGAATGCTGTTTTCCCGGGGATCGCAGTGGTGAGTAACCAT
GCATCATCAGGAGTACGGATAAAATGCTTGATGGTCGGAAGAGGCATAAATTCCGTCAGCCAGTTTAGTC
TGACCATCTCATCTGTAACATCATTGGCAACGCTACCTTTGCCATGTTTCAGAAACAACTCTGGCGCATC
GGGCTTCCCATACAATCGATAGATTGTCGCACCTGATTGCCCGACATTATCGCGAGCCCATTTATACCCA
TATAAATCAGCATCCATGTTGGAATTTAATCGCGGCCTAGAGCAAGACGTTTCCCGTTGAATATGGCTCA
TACTCTTCCTTTTTCAATATTATTGAAGCATTTATCAGGGTTATTGTCTCATGAGCGGATACATATTTGA
ATGTATTTAGAAAAATAAACAAATAGGCATGCAGCGCTCTTCCGCTTCCTCGCTCACTGACTCGCTACGC
TCGGTCGTTCGACTGCGGCGAGCGGTGTCAGCTCACTCAAAAGCGGTAATACGGTTATCCACAGAATCAG
GGGATAAAGCCGGAAAGAACATGTGAGCAAAAAGCAAAGCACCGGAAGAAGCCAACGCCGCAGGCGTTTT
TCCATAGGCTCCGCCCCCCTGACGAGCATCACAAAAATCGACGCTCAAGCCAGAGGTGGCGAAACCCGAC
AGGACTATAAAGATACCAGGCGTTTCCCCCTGGAAGCTCCCTCGTGCGCTCTCCTGTTCCGACCCTGCCG
CTTACCGGATACCTGTCCGCCTTTCTCCCTTCGGGAAGCGTGGCGCTTTCTCATAGCTCACGCTGTTGGT
ATCTCAGTTCGGTGTAGGTCGTTCGCTCCAAGCTGGGCTGTGTGCACGAACCCCCCGTTCAGCCCGACCG
CTGCGCCTTATCCGGTAACTATCGTCTTGAGTCCAACCCGGTAAGACACGACTTATCGCCACTGGCAGCA
GCCATTGGTAACTGATTTAGAGGACTTTGTCTTGAAGTTATGCACCTGTTAAGGCTAAACTGAAAGAACA
GATTTTGGTGAGTGCGGTCCTCCAACCCACTTACCTTGGTTCAAAGAGTTGGTAGCTCAGCGAACCTTGA
GAAAACCACCGTTGGTAGCGGTGGTTTTTCTTTATTTATGAGATGATGAATCAATCGGTCTATCAAGTCA
ACGAACAGCTATTCCGTTACTCTAGATTTCAGTGCAATTTATCTCTTCAAATGTAGCACCTGAAGTCAGC
CCCATACGATATAAGTTGTAATTCTCATGTTAGTCATGCCCCGCGCCCACCGGAAGGAGCTGACTGGGTT
GAAGGCTCTCAAGGGCATCGGTCGAGATCCCGGTGCCTAATGAGTGAGCTAACTTACATTAATTGCGTTG
CGCTCACTGCCCGCTTTCCAGTCGGGAAACCTGTCGTGCCAGCTGCATTAATGAATCGGCCAACGCGCGG
GGAGAGGCGGTTTGCGTATTGGGCGCCAGGGTGGTTTTTCTTTTCACCAGTGAGACGGGCAACAGCTGAT
TGCCCTTCACCGCCTGGCCCTGAGAGAGTTGCAGCAAGCGGTCCACGCTGGTTTGCCCCAGCAGGCGAAA
ATCCTGTTTGATGGTGGTTAACGGCGGGATATAACATGAGCTGTCTTCGGTATCGTCGTATCCCACTACC
GAGATGTCCGCACCAACGCGCAGCCCGGACTCGGTAATGGCGCGCATTGCGCCCAGCGCCATCTGATCGT
TGGCAACCAGCATCGCAGTGGGAACGATGCCCTCATTCAGCATTTGCATGGTTTGTTGAAAACCGGACAT
GGCACTCCAGTCGCCTTCCCGTTCCGCTATCGGCTGAATTTGATTGCGAGTGAGATATTTATGCCAGCCA
GCCAGACGCAGACGCGCCGAGACAGAACTTAATGGGCCCGCTAACAGCGCGATTTGCTGGTGACCCAATG
CGACCAGATGCTCCACGCCCAGTCGCGTACCGTCTTCATGGGAGAAAATAATACTGTTGATGGGTGTCTG
GTCAGAGACATCAAGAAATAACGCCGGAACATTAGTGCAGGCAGCTTCCACAGCAATGGCATCCTGGTCA
TCCAGCGGATAGTTAATGATCAGCCCACTGACGCGTTGCGCGAGAAGATTGTGCACCGCCGCTTTACAGG
CTTCGACGCCGCTTCGTTCTACCATCGACACCACCACGCTGGCACCCAGTTGATCGGCGCGAGATTTAAT
CGCCGCGACAATTTGCGACGGCGCGTGCAGGGCCAGACTGGAGGTGGCAACGCCAATCAGCAACGACTGT
TTGCCCGCCAGTTGTTGTGCCACGCGGTTGGGAATGTAATTCAGCTCCGCCATCGCCGCTTCCACTTTTT
CCCGCGTTTTCGCAGAAACGTGGCTGGCCTGGTTCACCACGCGGGAAACGGTCTGATAAGAGACACCGGC
ATACTCTGCGACATCGTATAACGTTACTGGTTTCACATTCACCACCCTGAATTGACTCTCTTCCGGGCGC
TATCATGCCATACCGCGAAAGGTTTTGCGCCATTCGATGGTGTCCGGGATCTCGACGCTCTCCCTTATGC
GACTCCTGCATTAGGAAAT
