>Addgene plasmid #41694 | pSKDuet20 | addgene partial sequence | sequence record 56896 | T7 5'-TAATACGACTCACTATAGGG-3'
TTTTGTTTAACTTTAATAAGGAGATATACCATGGGCAGCAGCCATCATCATCATCATCACAGCAGCGGCC
TGGTGCCGCGCGGCAGCCTAGGACAGTACAAACTTATCCTGAACGGTAAAACCCTGAAAGGTGAAACCAC
CACCGAAGCTGTTGACGCTGCTACCGCGGAAAAAGTTTTCAAACAGTACGCTAACGACAACGGTGTTGAC
GGTGAATGGACCTACGACGACGCTACCAAAACCTACACCGTAACGGAAGGATCCTATAGTGTTGATTACA
ACGAACCAATAATCATTAAAGAGAATGGAGAAATAAAAGTTGTTAAAATTGGAGAACTTATAGATAAAAT
TATTGAAAACTCAGAGAATATTAGAAGAGAGGGCATCTTAGAGATAGCAAAATGTAAAGGTATTGAAGTT
ATTGCCTTTAACAGCAATTACAAATTTAAATTCATGCCTGTTTCGGAGGTTTCAAGGCATCCAGTTAGTG
AGATGTTTGAAATAGTTGTTGAAGGGAATAAAAAGGTTAGAGTTACCAGAAGCCATAGTGTCTTTACCAT
AAGAGATAATGAGGTAGTTCCAATAAGAGTTGATGAGCTAAAAGTTGGAGATATATTAGTTTTAGCAAAA
GAATTGCCGAATATTGAAGAAGATATTGAAATAGATAAAAAATTTAGTAAAATATTGGGTTACATAATTG
CGGAAGGTTATTATGATGACAAAAAAATTGTATTATCTTAT
