>Addgene plasmid #41694 | pSKDuet20 | addgene partial sequence | sequence record 56899 | T7term 5'-GCTAGTTATTGCTCAGCGG-3'
GCTGCGCTAGTAGACGAGTCCATGTGCTGGCGTTCAAATTTCGCAGCAGCGGTTTCTTTACCAGACTCGA
GCCGCCAAAACAGCCAAGCTTATTCCGTTACGGTGTAGGTTTTGGTAGCGTCGTCGTAGGTCCATTCACC
GTCAACACCGTTGTCGTTAGCGTACTGTTTGAAAACTTTTTCCGCGGTAGCAGCGTCAACAGCTTCGGTG
GTGGTTTCACCTTTCAGGGTTTTACCGTTCAGGATAAGTTTGTACTGGGTACCGTGGATGGTGTTGTGTA
ATACAAATCCTCCAAATCCAGCAACGAAGTTTTCTGCATTTGGAACAGTTAAATCATAGGCATATCCACT
GGTTGGCTCTACCTTATTAATCTCTTTAATTTTTAAGAATATGAAATCAGAGTTTATAAGTTTTTCGAGT
TTTCTATTGGTATATATATTTGTTATTCTCCTTACCTCATAAACTTCAATATCATTTATACTCTTTTTAT
TAATGGTGGCGTTTTCTTTTATTTGTAAAAGTAAGAATATAACATCTTCAGCCAACTCCTTTGAGACAAA
TACTTTTGCATCTTTACCATTAAATATCCCATCTATGAATGATTTTTTTATTTCATAAGGAGATTTAAAG
ATTATAGAGGGAATTCTTTTATTCTTAACTCTCAATTTTTTTAGTAAATTGATAATTTTTTTATTCTTTA
CTTCAATTTGAATATTTAAATCTTTACTATAGATGGTTATATCCGAATTCAAAGATTTGAAATAATCAAT
TGTTTCATTTATAAACTCTTTTTCATTGTAATCATAAGATAATACAATTTTTTTGTCATCATAATAACCT
TCCGCAATTATGTAACCCAATATTTTACT
